Addgene plasmid #106324: pCR3.1-OPNc M4
Purpose: Mammalian expression of mutant osteopontin
Depositing lab: Georg Weber. Depositing organization: University of Cincinnati. Publication: The osteopontin-c splice junction is important for anchorage-independent growth. Shen H, Weber GF. Mol Carcinog. 2014 Jun;53(6):480-7. doi: 10.1002/mc.21997. Epub 2013 Jan 28. PubMed 23359517.
Backbone
  Vector backbone: pCR3.1
  Vector type: Mammalian Expression
  Selectable markers: Neomycin (select with G418)
Growth in bacteria
  Bacterial resistance: Ampicillin, 100 μg/mL
  Growth temperature: 37°C
  Growth strain: DH5alpha
  Copy number: High Copy
Gene/Insert
  Gene/Insert name: OPNc
  Species: H. sapiens (human)
  Mutation: OPNc splice site deletion mutant EEKQNA-->EEKNA
  Entrez Gene: SPP1 (a.k.a. BNSP, BSPI, ETA-1, OPN)
  Cloning method: Unknown
Terms and licenses: Academic/Nonprofit Terms; Industry Terms: Not Available to Industry
How to cite: pCR3.1-OPNc M4 was a gift from Georg Weber (Addgene plasmid # 106324 ; http://n2t.net/addgene:106324 ; RRID:Addgene_106324)
