[The description below was written by a language model from this plasmid's Addgene catalogue record and pLannotate feature annotations shown in this document.]
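Description:
pCR3.1-OPNc M4 is a mammalian expression plasmid built on the pCR3.1 backbone that carries a mutant form of human osteopontin-c (OPNc), a splice variant of the SPP1 gene. The mutation is a single-residue deletion at the OPNc splice junction, removing a glutamine from the junction motif. The annotated full sequence is about 6.1 kb. The SPP1 coding region sits downstream of the human cytomegalovirus immediate-early enhancer and promoter and upstream of the bovine growth hormone polyadenylation signal, an arrangement that gives strong constitutive transcription in transfected mammalian cells. A T7 promoter lies between the CMV promoter and the insert and could serve for in vitro transcription or as a sequencing priming site. No epitope tag or reporter is annotated on the insert, and the cloning method is not recorded.

For propagation in E. coli the plasmid has a high-copy ColE1/pUC-type origin and a β-lactamase gene conferring ampicillin resistance; an f1 origin is also present, allowing single-stranded DNA production. Stable mammalian transfectants can be selected with G418 through the Tn5 NeoR/KanR gene, which is driven by the SV40 early promoter and followed by the HSV thymidine kinase polyadenylation signal. Several short annotated fragments (a truncated HIV-1 LTR, a partial ble sequence, and small SV40, bGH and AmpR promoter pieces) are probably backbone remnants or incidental sequence matches rather than functional elements.

According to the record, the construct is meant for mammalian expression of mutant osteopontin. The associated publication title links the OPNc splice junction to anchorage-independent growth, so this deletion mutant presumably tests how that junction contributes to the phenotype.
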