Features (pLannotate 1.2.2; 17 found; start..end, strand, type, name):
      1..380     +  enhancer       CMV enhancer: human cytomegalovirus immediate early enhancer
    381..584     +  promoter       CMV promoter: human cytomegalovirus (CMV) immediate early promoter
    580..613     +  LTR            5' LTR (truncated) (fragment): truncated 5' long terminal repeat (LTR) from HIV-1
    629..647     +  promoter       T7 promoter: promoter for bacteriophage T7 RNA polymerase
    766..1623    +  CDS            SPP1 (fragment): OSTP_HUMAN - Also known as BNSP, OPN. Experimental evidence at protein level: Swiss-Prot protein existence level 1. Acts as a cytokine involved in enhancing production of interferon-gamma and interleukin-12 and reducing production of interleukin-10 and is essential in the pathway that leads to type I immunity. From Homo sapiens (Human).
   1814..2038    +  polyA_signal   bGH poly(A) signal: bovine growth hormone polyadenylation signal
   2042..2060    +  promoter       SV40 promoter (fragment): SV40 enhancer and early promoter
   2170..2758    -  rep_origin     ori: high-copy-number ColE1/pMB1/pBR322/pUC origin of replication
   2980..2996    +  polyA_signal   bGH poly(A) signal (fragment): bovine growth hormone polyadenylation signal
   3087..3134    -  polyA_signal   HSV TK poly(A) signal: herpes simplex virus thymidine kinase polyadenylation signal (Cole and Stacy, 1985)
   3193..3345    -  CDS            ble (fragment): BLE_KLEPN - Experimental evidence at protein level: Swiss-Prot protein existence level 1. Binding protein with a strong affinity to the bleomycin family of antibiotics. Binds to CL990; an antimitotic-antibiotic compound. From Klebsiella pneumoniae.
   3366..4160    -  CDS            NeoR/KanR: aminoglycoside phosphotransferase from Tn5; aph(3')-II (or nptII); confers resistance to neomycin, kanamycin, and G418 (Geneticin®)
   4195..4552    -  promoter       SV40 promoter: SV40 enhancer and early promoter
   4554..4571    -  promoter       AmpR promoter (fragment): bla
   4612..5472    -  CDS            AmpR: β-lactamase; bla; confers resistance to ampicillin, carbenicillin, and related antibiotics
   5473..5577    -  promoter       AmpR promoter: bla
   5604..6032    +  rep_origin     f1 ori (sequence partly withheld): f1 bacteriophage origin of replication; arrow indicates direction of (+) strand synthesis
>Addgene plasmid #106324 | pCR3.1-OPNc M4 | addgene full sequence | sequence record 207737 | Addgene NGS Result
GACATTGATTATTGACTAGTTATTAATAGTAATCAATTACGGGGTCATTAGTTCATAGCCCATATATGGA
GTTCCGCGTTACATAACTTACGGTAAATGGCCCGCCTGGCTGACCGCCCAACGACCCCCGCCCATTGACG
TCAATAATGACGTATGTTCCCATAGTAACGCCAATAGGGACTTTCCATTGACGTCAATGGGTGGAGTATT
TACGGTAAACTGCCCACTTGGCAGTACATCAAGTGTATCATATGCCAAGTACGCCCCCTATTGACGTCAA
TGACGGTAAATGGCCCGCCTGGCATTATGCCCAGTACATGACCTTATGGGACTTTCCTACTTGGCAGTAC
ATCTACGTATTAGTCATCGCTATTACCATGGTGATGCGGTTTTGGCAGTACATCAATGGGCGTGGATAGC
GGTTTGACTCACGGGGATTTCCAAGTCTCCACCCCATTGACGTCAATGGGAGTTTGTTTTGGCACCAAAA
TCAACGGGACTTTCCAAAATGTCGTAACAACTCCGCCCCATTGACGCAAATGGGCGGTAGGCGTGTACGG
TGGGAGGTCTATATAAGCAGAGCTCTCTGGCTAACTAGAGAACCCACTGCTTACTGGCTTATCGAAATTA
ATACGACTCACTATAGGGAGACCCAAGCTGGCTAGCGTTTAAACTTAAGCTTGGTACCGAGCTCGGATCC
ACTAGTAACGGCCGCCAGTGTGCTGGAATTCGGCTTCAAACGCCGACCAAGGAAAACTCACTACCATGAG
AATTGCAGTGATTTGCTTTTGCCTCCTAGGCATCACCTGTGCCATACCAGTTAAACAGGCTGATTCTGGA
AGTTCTGAGGAAAAGAATGCTGTGTCCTCTGAAGAAACCAATGACTTTAAACAAGAGACCCTTCCAAGTA
AGTCCAACGAAAGCCATGACCACATGGATGATATGGATGATGAAGATGATGACGACCATGTGGACAGCCA
GGACTCCATTGACTCGAACGACTCTGATGATGTAGATGACACTGATGATTCTCACCAGTCTGATGAGTCT
CACCATTCTGATGAATCTGATGAACTGGTCACTGATTTTCCCACGGACCTGCCAGCAACCGAAGTTTTCA
CTCCAGTTGTCCCCACAGTAGACACATATGATGGCCGAGGTGATAGTGTGGTTTATGGACTGAGGTCAAA
ATCTAAGAAGTTTCGCAGACCTGACATCCAGTACCCTGATGCTACAGACGAGGACATCACCTCACACATG
GAAAGCGAGGAGTTGAATGGTGCATACAAGGCCATCCCCGTTGCCCAGGACCTGAACGCGCCTTCTGATT
GGGACAGCCGTGGGAAGGACAGTTATGAAACGAGTCAGCTGGATGACCAGAGTGCTGAAACCCACAGCCA
CAAGCAGTCCAGATTATATAAGCGGAAAGCTAATGATGAGAGCAATGAGCATTCCGATGTGATTGATAGT
CAGGAACTTTCCAAAGTCAGCCGTGAATTCCACAGCCATGAATTTCACAGCCATGAAGATATGCTGGTTG
TAGACCCCAAAAGTAAGGAAGAAGATAAACACCTGAAATTTCGTATTTCTCATGAATTAGATAGTGCATC
TTCTGAGGTCAATTAAAAGGAGAAAAAATACAATTTCTCACTTTGCATTTAGTCAAAAGAAAAAATGCTT
TATAGCAAAATGAAAGAGAACATGAAATGCTTCTTTCTCAGTTTATTGGTTGAAGCCGAATTCTGCAGAT
ATCCATCACACTGGCGGCCGCTCGAGTCTAGAGGGCCCGTTTAAACCCGCTGATCAGCCTCGACTGTGCC
TTCTAGTTGCCAGCCATCTGTTGTTTGCCCCTCCCCCGTGCCTTCCTTGACCCTGGAAGGTGCCACTCCC
ACTGTCCTTTCCTAATAAAATGAGGAAATTGCATCGCATTGTCTGAGTAGGTGTCATTCTATTCTGGGGG
GTGGGGTGGGGCAGGACAGCAAGGGGGAGGATTGGGAAGACAATAGCAGGCATGCTGGGGATGCGGTGGG
CTCTATGGCTTCTGAGGCGGAAAGAACCAGTGGCGGTAATACGGTTATCCACAGAATCAGGGGATAACGC
AGGAAAGAACATGTGAGCAAAAGGCCAGCAAAAGGCCAGGAACCGTAAAAAGGCCGCGTTGCTGGCGTTT
TTCCATAGGCTCCGCCCCCCTGACGAGCATCACAAAAATCGACGCTCAAGTCAGAGGTGGCGAAACCCGA
CAGGACTATAAAGATACCAGGCGTTTCCCCCTGGAAGCTCCCTCGTGCGCTCTCCTGTTCCGACCCTGCC
GCTTACCGGATACCTGTCCGCCTTTCTCCCTTCGGGAAGCGTGGCGCTTTCTCATAGCTCACGCTGTAGG
TATCTCAGTTCGGTGTAGGTCGTTCGCTCCAAGCTGGGCTGTGTGCACGAACCCCCCGTTCAGCCCGACC
GCTGCGCCTTATCCGGTAACTATCGTCTTGAGTCCAACCCGGTAAGACACGACTTATCGCCACTGGCAGC
AGCCACTGGTAACAGGATTAGCAGAGCGAGGTATGTAGGCGGTGCTACAGAGTTCTTGAAGTGGTGGCCT
AACTACGGCTACACTAGAAGAACAGTATTTGGTATCTGCGCTCTGCTGAAGCCAGTTACCTTCGGAAAAA
GAGTTGGTAGCTCTTGATCCGGCAAACAAACCACCGCTGGTAGCGGTGGTTTTTTTGTTTGCAAGCAGCA
GATTACGCGCAGAAAAAAAGGATCTCAAGAAGATCCTTTGATCTTTTCTACGGGGTCTGACGCTCAGTGG
AACGAAAACTCACGTTAAGGGATTTTGGTCATGAGATTATCAAAAAGGATCTTCACCTAGATCCTTTTAA
ATTAAAAATGAAGTTTTAAATCAATCTAAAGTATATATGAGTAACCTGAGGCTATGGCAGGGCCTGCCGC
CCCGACGTTGGCTGCGAGCCCTGGGCCTTCACCCGAACTTGGGGGGTGGGGTGGGGAAAAGGAAGAAACG
CGGGCGTATTGGCCCCAATGGGGTCTCGGTGGGGTATCGACAGAGTGCCAGCCCTGGGACCGAACCCCGC
GTTTATGAACAAACGACCCAACACCGTGCGTTTTATTCTGTCTTTTTATTGCCGTCATAGCGCGGGTTCC
TTCCGGTATTGTCTCCTTCCGTGTTTCAGTTAGCCTCCCCCTAGGGTGGGCGAAGAACTCCAGCATGAGA
TCCCCGCGCTGGAGGATCATCCAGCCGGCGTCCCGGAAAACGATTCCGAAGCCCAACCTTTCATAGAAGG
CGGCGGTGGAATCGAAATCTCGTGATGGCAGGTTGGGCGTCGCTTGGTCGGTCATTTCGAACCCCAGAGT
CCCGCTCAGAAGAACTCGTCAAGAAGGCGATAGAAGGCGATGCGCTGCGAATCGGGAGCGGCGATACCGT
AAAGCACGAGGAAGCGGTCAGCCCATTCGCCGCCAAGCTCTTCAGCAATATCACGGGTAGCCAACGCTAT
GTCCTGATAGCGGTCCGCCACACCCAGCCGGCCACAGTCGATGAATCCAGAAAAGCGGCCATTTTCCACC
ATGATATTCGGCAAGCAGGCATCGCCATGGGTCACGACGAGATCCTCGCCGTCGGGCATGCTCGCCTTGA
GCCTGGCGAACAGTTCGGCTGGCGCGAGCCCCTGATGCTCTTCGTCCAGATCATCCTGATCGACAAGACC
GGCTTCCATCCGAGTACGTGCTCGCTCGATGCGATGTTTCGCTTGGTGGTCGAATGGGCAGGTAGCCGGA
TCAAGCGTATGCAGCCGCCGCATTGCATCAGCCATGATGGATACTTTCTCGGCAGGAGCAAGGTGAGATG
ACAGGAGATCCTGCCCCGGCACTTCGCCCAATAGCAGCCAGTCCCTTCCCGCTTCAGTGACAACGTCGAG
CACAGCTGCGCAAGGAACGCCCGTCGTGGCCAGCCACGATAGCCGCGCTGCCTCGTCTTGCAGTTCATTC
AGGGCACCGGACAGGTCGGTCTTGACAAAAAGAACCGGGCGCCCCTGCGCTGACAGCCGGAACACGGCGG
CATCAGAGCAGCCGATTGTCTGTTGTGCCCAGTCATAGCCGAATAGCCTCTCCACCCAAGCGGCCGGAGA
ACCTGCGTGCAATCCATCTTGTTCAATCATGCGAAACGATCCTCATCCTGTCTCTTGATCGATCTTTGCA
AAAGCCTAGGCCTCCAAAAAAGCCTCCTCACTACTTCTGGAATAGCTCAGAGGCCGAGGCGGCCTCGGCC
TCTGCATAAATAAAAAAAATTAGTCAGCCATGGGGCGGAGAATGGGCGGAACTGGGCGGAGTTAGGGGCG
GGATGGGCGGAGTTAGGGGCGGGACTATGGTTGCTGACTAATTGAGATGCATGCTTTGCATACTTCTGCC
TGCTGGGGAGCCTGGGGACTTTCCACACCTGGTTGCTGACTAATTGAGATGCATGCTTTGCATACTTCTG
CCTGCTGGGGAGCCTGGGGACTTTCCACACCCTAACTGACACACATTCCACAGCTGGTTCTTTCCGCCTC
AGGACTCTTCCTTTTTCAATAAATCAATCTAAAGTATATATGAGTAAACTTGGTCTGACAGTTACCAATG
CTTAATCAGTGAGGCACCTATCTCAGCGATCTGTCTATTTCGTTCATCCATAGTTGCCTGACTCCCCGTC
GTGTAGATAACTACGATACGGGAGGGCTTACCATCTGGCCCCAGTGCTGCAATGATACCGCGAGACCCAC
GCTCACCGGCTCCAGATTTATCAGCAATAAACCAGCCAGCCGGAAGGGCCGAGCGCAGAAGTGGTCCTGC
AACTTTATCCGCCTCCATCCAGTCTATTAATTGTTGCCGGGAAGCTAGAGTAAGTAGTTCGCCAGTTAAT
AGTTTGCGCAACGTTGTTGCCATTGCTACAGGCATCGTGGTGTCACGCTCGTCGTTTGGTATGGCTTCAT
TCAGCTCCGGTTCCCAACGATCAAGGCGAGTTACATGATCCCCCATGTTGTGCAAAAAAGCGGTTAGCTC
CTTCGGTCCTCCGATCGTTGTCAGAAGTAAGTTGGCCGCAGTGTTATCACTCATGGTTATGGCAGCACTG
CATAATTCTCTTACTGTCATGCCATCCGTAAGATGCTTTTCTGTGACTGGTGAGTACTCAACCAAGTCAT
TCTGAGAATAGTGTATGCGGCGACCGAGTTGCTCTTGCCCGGCGTCAATACGGGATAATACCGCGCCACA
TAGCAGAACTTTAAAAGTGCTCATCATTGGAAAACGTTCTTCGGGGCGAAAACTCTCAAGGATCTTACCG
CTGTTGAGATCCAGTTCGATGTAACCCACTCGTGCACCCAACTGATCTTCAGCATCTTTTACTTTCACCA
GCGTTTCTGGGTGAGCAAAAACAGGAAGGCAAAATGCCGCAAAAAAGGGAATAAGGGCGACACGGAAATG
TTGAATACTCATACTCTTCCTTTTTCAATATTATTGAAGCATTTATCAGGGTTATTGTCTCATGAGCGGA
TACATATTTGAATGTATTTAGAAAAATAAACAAATAGGGGTTCCGCGCACATTTCCCCGAAAAGTGCCAC
CTG
[124 nt withheld, positions 5604-5727]
C
[91 nt withheld, positions 5729-5819]
A
[49 nt withheld, positions 5821-5869]
CCTTTGACGTTGGAGTCCACGTTCTTT
[37 nt withheld, positions 5897-5933]
ACCCTATCTCGGTCTATTCTTTTGATTTATAAGGGATTTTGCCGATTTCGGCCTATTGGTTAAAAAATGA
GCTGATTTAACAAAAATTTAACGCGAATTTTAACAAAATATTAACGCTTACAATTTACGCGCGCGTT
